Addgene plasmid #240124: pIDTsmart-MbPylRS-4xPyOtR-ITR-GFP
Purpose: Express AAV2 transgene (EGFP) and MbPylRS/tRNA for ncAA incorporation
Depositing lab: Abhishek Chatterjee. Depositing organization: Boston College. Publication: A facile chemical strategy to synthesize precise AAV-protein conjugates for targeted gene delivery. Pham Q, Glicksman J, Han B, Shahraeini SS, Jewel D, Loynd C, Singha Roy SJ, Chatterjee A. Mol Ther Oncol. 2025 Aug 23;33(4):201040. doi: 10.1016/j.omton.2025.201040. eCollection 2025 Dec 18. PubMed 41625253.
Backbone
  Vector backbone: pIDTsmart
  Vector type: Mammalian Expression, AAV
Growth in bacteria
  Bacterial resistance: Kanamycin, 50 μg/mL
  Growth temperature: 37°C
  Growth strain: NEB Stable
  Copy number: High Copy
Gene/Insert 1
  Gene/Insert name: AAV2-ITR-EGFP
Gene/Insert 2
  Gene/Insert name: MbPylRS
Gene/Insert 3
  Gene/Insert name: PylOtR
Terms and licenses: Academic/Nonprofit Terms; Industry Terms: Not Available to Industry
Depositor comments: Please visit https://doi.org/10.1101/2024.07.20.604406 for bioRxiv preprint.
How to cite: pIDTsmart-MbPylRS-4xPyOtR-ITR-GFP was a gift from Abhishek Chatterjee (Addgene plasmid # 240124 ; http://n2t.net/addgene:240124 ; RRID:Addgene_240124)
