[The description below was written by a language model from this plasmid's Addgene catalogue record and pLannotate feature annotations shown in this document.]
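Description:
pIDTsmart-MbPylRS-4xPyOtR-ITR-GFP is an 8.4 kb mammalian expression and AAV transfer plasmid built on the pIDTsmart backbone. It combines an AAV2 reporter genome with the machinery needed for noncanonical amino acid (ncAA) incorporation. It is propagated in bacteria through a high-copy ColE1/pUC-type origin and selected with kanamycin (a KanR aminoglycoside phosphotransferase gene driven by the cat promoter). Bacterial transcription terminators (tonB, T7Te, T3Te) flank the backbone elements and insulate them. The recorded host is a recombination-deficient strain, which is usual for plasmids carrying ITRs and tandem repeats.

The packageable portion is an EGFP cassette bounded by AAV2 inverted terminal repeats. It comprises the CMV enhancer and promoter, a β-globin intron, the EGFP coding sequence and an hGH polyadenylation signal. One ITR is annotated in full, while the other is detected only as two short fragments; this may simply reflect how hard these hairpin-forming repeats are to sequence and annotate. Outside the ITRs sit four tandem U6 promoters. By the construct name and insert list these each drive a copy of the pyrrolysyl tRNA (PylOtR), although the tRNA sequences themselves are not annotated in the feature table. A second CMV enhancer/promoter expresses Methanosarcina barkeri pyrrolysyl-tRNA synthetase (MbPylRS, pylS) and ends in a bGH poly(A) signal.

During AAV production in transfected mammalian cells, the synthetase/tRNA pair decodes a reassigned stop codon (natively UAG for pyrrolysine) to insert an ncAA into a target protein, while the ITR-flanked EGFP genome is packaged as the reporter. The associated publication concerns AAV-protein conjugates for targeted gene delivery. The target protein gene and the helper functions are not on this plasmid and would have to be supplied separately.
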