Features (pLannotate 1.2.2; 29 found; start..end, strand, type, name):
      5..22      -  CDS            lacZα (fragment): LacZα fragment of β-galactosidase; lacZ fragment
    210..350     -  repeat_region  AAV2 ITR: inverted terminal repeat of adeno-associated virus serotype 2 inverted
    390..866     -  polyA_signal   hGH poly(A) signal: human growth hormone polyadenylation signal
    904..923     -  misc_feature   MCS (fragment): multiple cloning site
    925..1641    -  CDS            EGFP: EGFP is a basic (constitutively fluorescent) green fluorescent protein published in 1996, derived from Aequorea victoria. It is reported to be a rapidly-maturing weak dimer with moderate acid sensitivity.
   1671..1718    -  CDS            HBB (fragment): HBB_COLGU - Experimental evidence at transcript level: Swiss-Prot protein existence level 2. Involved in oxygen transport from the lung to the various peripheral tissues. From Colobus guereza (Mantled guereza) (Eastern black-and-white colobus monkey).
   1722..2068    -  intron         β-globin intron (fragment): internally truncated intron from human β-globin
   2073..2100    -  intron         CMV intron (fragment): modified intron A from human cytomegalovirus (CMV)
   2249..2452    -  promoter       CMV promoter: human cytomegalovirus (CMV) immediate early promoter
   2453..2756    -  enhancer       CMV enhancer: human cytomegalovirus immediate early enhancer
   2867..2894    -  repeat_region  AAV2 ITR (fragment): inverted terminal repeat of adeno-associated virus serotype 2 inverted
   2923..2950    -  repeat_region  AAV2 ITR (fragment): inverted terminal repeat of adeno-associated virus serotype 2 inverted
   3002..3242    +  promoter       U6 promoter: RNA polymerase III promoter for human U6 snRNA
   3349..3589    +  promoter       U6 promoter: RNA polymerase III promoter for human U6 snRNA
   3696..3936    +  promoter       U6 promoter: RNA polymerase III promoter for human U6 snRNA
   4043..4283    +  promoter       U6 promoter: RNA polymerase III promoter for human U6 snRNA
   4429..4732    +  enhancer       CMV enhancer: human cytomegalovirus immediate early enhancer
   4733..4936    +  promoter       CMV promoter: human cytomegalovirus (CMV) immediate early promoter
   4932..4965    +  LTR            5' LTR (truncated) (fragment): truncated 5' long terminal repeat (LTR) from HIV-1
   4981..4999    +  promoter       T7 promoter: promoter for bacteriophage T7 RNA polymerase
   5025..6281    +  CDS            pylS: PYLS_METBA - Experimental evidence at protein level: Swiss-Prot protein existence level 1. Catalyzes the attachment of pyrrolysine to tRNA(Pyl). Pyrrolysine is a lysine derivative encoded by the termination codon UAG. From Methanosarcina barkeri.
   6355..6579    +  polyA_signal   bGH poly(A) signal: bovine growth hormone polyadenylation signal
   6583..6599    +  promoter       SV40 promoter (fragment): SV40 enhancer and early promoter
   6791..6822    +  terminator     tonB terminator: bidirectional E. coli tonB-P14 transcription terminator
   6823..6925    +  promoter       cat promoter: promoter of the E. coli cat gene encoding chloramphenicol acetyltransferase
   6926..7741    +  CDS            KanR: aminoglycoside phosphotransferase; aph(3')-Ia; confers resistance to kanamycin in bacteria or G418 (Geneticin®) in eukaryotes
   7765..7792    +  terminator     T7Te terminator: phage T7 early transcription terminator
   7804..8391    -  rep_origin     ori: high-copy-number ColE1/pMB1/pBR322/pUC origin of replication
   8413..6       -  terminator     T3Te terminator (fragment) (across the origin): phage T3 early transcription terminator
>Addgene plasmid #240124 | pIDTsmart-MbPylRS-4xPyOtR-ITR-GFP | addgene full sequence | sequence record 478216 | Addgene NGS Result
CCCGTGTAAAACGACGGCCAGTTTATCTAGTCAGCTTGATTCTAGCTGATCGTGGACCGGAAGGTGAGCC
AGTGAGTTGATTGCAGTCCAGTTACGCTGGAGTCTGAGGCTCGTCCTGAATGATATGCGACCGCCGGAGG
GTTGCGTTTGAGACGGGCGACAGATCCAGTCGCGCTGCTCTCGTCGATCCGCTAGGGCGGCCGCAAATAC
CTGCAGGCAGCTGCGCGCTCGCTCGCTCACTGAGGCCGCCCGGGCAAAGCCCGGGCGTCGGGCGACCTTT
GGTCGCCCGGCCTCAGTGAGCGAGCGAGCGCGCAGAGAGGGAGTGGCCAACTCCATCACTAGGGGTTCCT
GCGGCCGCTCGGTCCGCACGTGGTTACCTACAAAATCAGAAGGACAGGGAAGGGAGCAGTGGTTCACGCC
TGTAATCCCAGCAATTTGGGAGGCCAAGGTGGGTAGATCACCTGAGATTAGGAGTTGGAGACCAGCCTGG
CCAATATGGTGAAACCCCGTCTCTACCAAAAAAACAAAAATTAGCTGAGCCTGGTCATGCATGCCTGGAA
TCCCAACAACTCGGGAGGCTGAGGCAGGAGAATCGCTTGAACCCAGGAGGCGGAGATTGCAGTGAGCCAA
GATTGTGCCACTGCACTCCAGCTTGGTTCCCAATAGACCCCGCAGGCCCTACAGGTTGTCTTCCCAACTT
GCCCCTTGCTCCATACCACCCCCCTCCACCCCATAATATTATAGAAGGACACCTAGTCAGACAAAATGAT
GCAACTTAATTTTATTAGGACAAGGCTGGTGGGCACTGGAGTGGCAACTTCCAGGGCCAGGAGAGGCACT
GGGGAGGGGTCACAGGGATGCCACCCGTAGATCTCTCGAGCAGCGCTGCTCGAGGCAAGCTTACTTGAGC
TCGAGATCTGAGTACTTGTACAGCTCGTCCATGCCGAGAGTGATCCCGGCGGCGGTCACGAACTCCAGCA
GGACCATGTGATCGCGCTTCTCGTTGGGGTCTTTGCTCAGGGCGGACTGGGTGCTCAGGTAGTGGTTGTC
GGGCAGCAGCACGGGGCCGTCGCCGATGGGGGTGTTCTGCTGGTAGTGGTCGGCGAGCTGCACGCTGCCG
TCCTCGATGTTGTGGCGGATCTTGAAGTTCACCTTGATGCCGTTCTTCTGCTTGTCGGCCATGATATAGA
CGTTGTGGCTGTTGTAGTTGTACTCCAGCTTGTGCCCCAGGATGTTGCCGTCCTCCTTGAAGTCGATGCC
CTTCAGCTCGATGCGGTTCACCAGGGTGTCGCCCTCGAACTTCACCTCGGCGCGGGTCTTGTAGTTGCCG
TCGTCCTTGAAGAAGATGGTGCGCTCCTGGACGTAGCCTTCGGGCATGGCGGACTTGAAGAAGTCGTGCT
GCTTCATGTGGTCGGGGTAGCGGCTGAAGCACTGCACGCCGTAGGTCAGGGTGGTCACGAGGGTGGGCCA
GGGCACGGGCAGCTTGCCGGTGGTGCAGATGAACTTCAGGGTCAGCTTGCCGTAGGTGGCATCGCCCTCG
CCCTCGCCGGACACGCTGAACTTGTGGCCGTTTACGTCGCCGTCCAGCTCGACCAGGATGGGCACCACCC
CGGTGAACAGCTCCTCGCCCTTGCTCACCATTCAGAATTCAATCGATGTTCGAATCCCAATTCTTTGCCA
AAGTGATGGGCCAGCACACAGACCAGCACGTTGCCCAGGAGCTGTGGGAGGAAGATAAGAGGTATGAACA
TGATTAGCAAAAGGGCCTAGCTTGGACTCAGAATAATCCAGCCTTATCCCAACCATAAAATAAAAGCAGA
ATGGTAGCTGGATTGTAGCTGCTATTAGCAATATGAAACCTCTTACATCAGTTACAATTTATATGCAGAA
ATATTTATATGCAGAAATATTGCTATTGCCTTAACCCAGAAATTATCACTGTTATTCTTTAGAATGGTGC
AAAGAGGCATGATACATTGTATCATTATTGCCCTGAAAGAAAGAGATTAGGGAAAGTATTAGAAATAAGA
TAAACAAAAAAGTATATTAAAAGAAGAAAGCATTTTTTGTGGGCCTATAGACTCTATAGGCGGTACTTAC
GTCACTCTTGGCACGGGGAATCCGCGTTCCAATGCACCGTTCCCGGCCGGGATTCGAATCCGCGGAGGCT
GGATCGGTCCCGGTGTCTTCTATGGAGGTCAAAACAGCGTGGATGGCGTCTCCAGGCGATCTGACGGTTC
ACTAAACGAGCTCTGCTTATATAGACCTCCCACCGTACACGCCTACCGCCCATTTGCGTCAATGGGGCGG
AGTTGTTACGACATTTTGGAAAGTCCCGTTGATTTTGGTGCCAAAACAAACTCCCATTGACGTCAATGGG
GTGGAGACTTGGAAATCCCCGTGAGTCAAACCGCTATCCACGCCCATTGATGTACTGCCAAAACCGCATC
ACCATGGTAATAGCGATGACTAATACGTAGATGTACTGCCAAGTAGGAAAGTCCCATAAGGTCATGTACT
GGGCATAATGCCAGGCGGGCCATTTACCGTCATTGACGTCAATAGGGGGCGTACTTGGCATATGATACAC
TTGATGTACTGCCAAGTGGGCAGTTTACCGTAAATACTCCACCCATTGACGTCAATGGAAAGTCCCTATT
GGCGTTACTATGGGAACATACGTCATTATTGACGTCAATGGGCGGGGGTCGTTGGGCGGTCAGCCAGGCG
GGCCATTTACCGTAAGTTATGTAACGCGGAACTCCATATATGGGCTATGAACTAATGACCCCGTAATTGA
TTACTATTAATAACTAGACGCGTGCGGCCGCAGGAACCCCTAGTGATGGAGTTGGCCACTCCCTCTCTGC
GCGCTCGCTCGCTCACTGAGGCCGGGCGACCAAAGGTCGCCCGACGCCCGGGCGGCCTCAGTGAGCGAGC
GAGCGCGCAGCTGCCTGCAGGCTCGATCCGCTCGCACCCCTAGGGGTACCTCGGGCAGGAAGAGGGCCTA
TTTCCCATGATTCCTTCATATTTGCATATACGATACAAGGCTGTTAGAGAGATAATTAGAATTAATTTGA
CTGTAAACACAAAGATATTAGTACAAAATACGTGACGTAGAAAGTAATAATTTCTTGGGTAGTTTGCAGT
TTTAAAATTATGTTTTAAAATGGACTATCATATGCTTACCGTAACTTGAAAGTATTTCGATTTCTTGGCT
TTATATATCTTGTGGAAAGGACGAAACACCGGGCGGCTGATCATGTAGATCGAACGGACTCTAAATCCGT
TCAGCCGGGTTAGATTCCCGGGCTGCCCGTTTTTTGCTAGGGGTACCTCGGGCAGGAAGAGGGCCTATTT
CCCATGATTCCTTCATATTTGCATATACGATACAAGGCTGTTAGAGAGATAATTAGAATTAATTTGACTG
TAAACACAAAGATATTAGTACAAAATACGTGACGTAGAAAGTAATAATTTCTTGGGTAGTTTGCAGTTTT
AAAATTATGTTTTAAAATGGACTATCATATGCTTACCGTAACTTGAAAGTATTTCGATTTCTTGGCTTTA
TATATCTTGTGGAAAGGACGAAACACCGGGCGGCTGATCATGTAGATCGAACGGACTCTAAATCCGTTCA
GCCGGGTTAGATTCCCGGGCTGCCCGTTTTTTGCTAGGGGTACCTCGGGCAGGAAGAGGGCCTATTTCCC
ATGATTCCTTCATATTTGCATATACGATACAAGGCTGTTAGAGAGATAATTAGAATTAATTTGACTGTAA
ACACAAAGATATTAGTACAAAATACGTGACGTAGAAAGTAATAATTTCTTGGGTAGTTTGCAGTTTTAAA
ATTATGTTTTAAAATGGACTATCATATGCTTACCGTAACTTGAAAGTATTTCGATTTCTTGGCTTTATAT
ATCTTGTGGAAAGGACGAAACACCGGGCGGCTGATCATGTAGATCGAACGGACTCTAAATCCGTTCAGCC
GGGTTAGATTCCCGGGCTGCCCGTTTTTTGCTAGGGGTACCTCGGGCAGGAAGAGGGCCTATTTCCCATG
ATTCCTTCATATTTGCATATACGATACAAGGCTGTTAGAGAGATAATTAGAATTAATTTGACTGTAAACA
CAAAGATATTAGTACAAAATACGTGACGTAGAAAGTAATAATTTCTTGGGTAGTTTGCAGTTTTAAAATT
ATGTTTTAAAATGGACTATCATATGCTTACCGTAACTTGAAAGTATTTCGATTTCTTGGCTTTATATATC
TTGTGGAAAGGACGAAACACCGGGCGGCTGATCATGTAGATCGAACGGACTCTAAATCCGTTCAGCCGGG
TTAGATTCCCGGGCTGCCCGTTTTTTGCTAGTTATTAATAGTAATCAATTACGGGGTCATTAGTTCATAG
CCCATATATGGAGTTCCGCGTTACATAACTTACGGTAAATGGCCCGCCTGGCTGACCGCCCAACGACCCC
CGCCCATTGACGTCAATAATGACGTATGTTCCCATAGTAACGCCAATAGGGACTTTCCATTGACGTCAAT
GGGTGGAGTATTTACGGTAAACTGCCCACTTGGCAGTACATCAAGTGTATCATATGCCAAGTACGCCCCC
TATTGACGTCAATGACGGTAAATGGCCCGCCTGGCATTATGCCCAGTACATGACCTTATGGGACTTTCCT
ACTTGGCAGTACATCTACGTATTAGTCATCGCTATTACCATGGTGATGCGGTTTTGGCAGTACATCAATG
GGCGTGGATAGCGGTTTGACTCACGGGGATTTCCAAGTCTCCACCCCATTGACGTCAATGGGAGTTTGTT
TTGGCACCAAAATCAACGGGACTTTCCAAAATGTCGTAACAACTCCGCCCCATTGACGCAAATGGGCGGT
AGGCGTGTACGGTGGGAGGTCTATATAAGCAGAGCTCTCTGGCTAACTAGAGAACCCACTGCTTACTGGC
TTATCGAAATTAATACGACTCACTATAGGGAGACCCAAGCTGGCTAGCGCCACCATGGATAAAAAACCAT
TAGATGTTTTAATATCTGCGACCGGGCTCTGGATGTCCAGGACTGGCACGCTCCACAAAATCAAGCACCA
TGAGGTCTCAAGAAGTAAAATATACATTGAAATGGCGTGTGGAGACCATCTTGTTGTGAATAATTCCAGG
AGTTGTAGAACAGCCAGAGCATTCAGACATCATAAGTACAGAAAAACCTGCAAACGATGTAGGGTTTCGG
ACGAGGATATCAATAATTTTCTCACAAGATCAACCGAAAGCAAAAACAGTGTGAAAGTTAGGGTAGTTTC
TGCTCCAAAGGTCAAAAAAGCTATGCCGAAATCAGTTTCAAGGGCTCCGAAGCCTCTGGAAAATTCTGTT
TCTGCAAAGGCATCAACGAACACATCCAGATCTGTACCTTCGCCTGCAAAATCAACTCCAAATTCGTCTG
TTCCCGCATCGGCTCCTGCTCCTTCACTTACAAGAAGCCAGCTTGATAGGGTTGAGGCTCTCTTAAGTCC
AGAGGATAAAATTTCTCTAAATATGGCAAAGCCTTTCAGGGAACTTGAGCCTGAACTTGTGACAAGAAGA
AAAAACGATTTTCAGCGGCTCTATACCAATGATAGAGAAGACTACCTCGGTAAACTCGAACGTGATATTA
CGAAATTTTTCGTAGACCGGGGTTTTCTGGAGATAAAGTCTCCTATCCTTATTCCGGCGGAATACGTGGA
GAGAATGGGTATTAATAATGATACTGAACTTTCAAAACAGATCTTCCGGGTGGATAAAAATCTCTGCTTG
AGGCCAATGCTTGCCCCGACTCTTTACAACTATCTGCGAAAACTCGATAGGATTTTACCAGGCCCAATAA
AAATTTTCGAAGTCGGACCTTGTTACCGGAAAGAGTCTGACGGCAAAGAGCACCTGGAAGAATTTACTAT
GGTGAACTTCTGTCAGATGGGTTCGGGATGTACTCGGGAAAATCTTGAAGCTCTCATCAAAGAGTTTCTG
GACTATCTGGAAATCGACTTCGAAATCGTAGGAGATTCCTGTATGGTCTTTGGGGATACTCTTGATATAA
TGCACGGGGACCTGGAGCTTTCTTCGGCAGTCGTCGGGCCAGTTTCTCTTGATAGAGAATGGGGTATTGA
CAAACCATGGATAGGTGCAGGTTTTGGTCTTGAACGCTTGCTCAAGGTTATGCACGGCTTTAAAAACATT
AAGAGGGCATCAAGGTCCGAATCTTACTATAATGGGATTTCAACCAATCTGTAAGAATTCAACGCGTTAA
GTCGACTTTAACTCGAGTCTAGAGGGCCCGTTTAAACCCGCTGATCAGCCTCGACTGTGCCTTCTAGTTG
CCAGCCATCTGTTGTTTGCCCCTCCCCCGTGCCTTCCTTGACCCTGGAAGGTGCCACTCCCACTGTCCTT
TCCTAATAAAATGAGGAAATTGCATCGCATTGTCTGAGTAGGTGTCATTCTATTCTGGGGGGTGGGGTGG
GGCAGGACAGCAAGGGGGAGGATTGGGAAGACAATAGCAGGCATGCTGGGGATGCGGTGGGCTCTATGGC
TTCTGAGGCGGAAAGAACCCTAGGGGTGCGAGCGGATCGAGCAGTGTCGATCACTACTGGACCGCGAGCT
GTGCTGCGACCCGTGATCTTACGGCATTATACGTATGATCGGTCCACGATCAGCTAGATTATCTAGTCAG
CTTGATGTCATAGCTGTTTCCTGAGGCTCAATACTGACCATTTAAATCATACCTGACCTCCATAGCAGAA
AGTCAAAAGCCTCCGACCGGAGGCTTTTGACTTGATCGGCACGTAAGAGGTTCCAACTTTCACCATAATG
AAATAAGATCACTACCGGGCGTATTTTTTGAGTTATCGAGATTTTCAGGAGCTAAGGAAGCTAAAATGAG
CCATATTCAACGGGAAACGTCTTGCTTGAAGCCGCGATTAAATTCCAACATGGATGCTGATTTATATGGG
TATAAATGGGCTCGCGATAATGTCGGGCAATCAGGTGCGACAATCTATCGATTGTATGGGAAGCCCGATG
CGCCAGAGTTGTTTCTGAAACATGGCAAAGGTAGCGTTGCCAATGATGTTACAGATGAGATGGTCAGGCT
AAACTGGCTGACGGAATTTATGCCTCTTCCGACCATCAAGCATTTTATCCGTACTCCTGATGATGCATGG
TTACTCACCACTGCGATCCCAGGGAAAACAGCATTCCAGGTATTAGAAGAATATCCTGATTCAGGTGAAA
ATATTGTTGATGCGCTGGCAGTGTTCCTGCGCCGGTTGCATTCGATTCCTGTTTGTAATTGTCCTTTTAA
CGGCGATCGCGTATTTCGTCTCGCTCAGGCGCAATCACGAATGAATAACGGTTTGGTTGGTGCGAGTGAT
TTTGATGACGAGCGTAATGGCTGGCCTGTTGAACAAGTCTGGAAAGAAATGCATAAACTCTTGCCATTCT
CACCGGATTCAGTCGTCACTCATGGTGATTTCTCACTTGATAACCTTATTTTTGACGAGGGGAAATTAAT
AGGTTGTATTGATGTTGGACGAGTCGGAATCGCAGACCGATACCAGGATCTTGCCATCCTATGGAACTGC
CTCGGTGAGTTTTCTCCTTCATTACAGAAACGGCTTTTTCAAAAATATGGTATTGATAATCCTGATATGA
ATAAATTGCAGTTTCACTTGATGCTCGATGAGTTTTTCTAATGAGGACCTAAATGTAATCACCTGGCTCA
CCTTCGGGTGGGCCTTTCTGCGTTGCTGGCGTTTTTCCATAGGCTCCGCCCCCCTGACGAGCATCACAAA
AATCGATGCTCAAGTCAGAGGTGGCGAAACCCGACAGGACTATAAAGATACCAGGCGTTTCCCCCTGGAA
GCTCCCTCGTGCGCTCTCCTGTTCCGACCCTGCCGCTTACCGGATACCTGTCCGCCTTTCTCCCTTCGGG
AAGCGTGGCGCTTTCTCATAGCTCACGCTGTAGGTATCTCAGTTCGGTGTAGGTCGTTCGCTCCAAGCTG
GGCTGTGTGCACGAACCCCCCGTTCAGCCCGACCGCTGCGCCTTATCCGGTAACTATCGTCTTGAGTCCA
ACCCGGTAAGACACGACTTATCGCCACTGGCAGCAGCCACTGGTAACAGGATTAGCAGAGCGAGGTATGT
AGGCGGTGCTACAGAGTTCTTGAAGTGGTGGCCTAACTACGGCTACACTAGAAGAACAGTATTTGGTATC
TGCGCTCTGCTGAAGCCAGTTACCTCGGAAAAAGAGTTGGTAGCTCTTGATCCGGCAAACAAACCACCGC
TGGTAGCGGTGGTTTTTTTGTTTGCAAGCAGCAGATTACGCGCAGAAAAAAAGGATCTCAAGAAGATCCT
TTGATTTTCTACCGAAGAAAGGCCCA
